Addgene plasmid #202677: PAmCherry1-N1-Tubbyc
Purpose: Photoactivatable lipid biosensor
Depositing lab: Gerry Hammond. Publication: PI(4,5)P2 diffuses freely in the plasma membrane even within high-density effector protein complexes. Pacheco J, Cassidy AC, Zewe JP, Wills RC, Hammond GRV. J Cell Biol. 2023 Feb 6;222(2):e202204099. doi: 10.1083/jcb.202204099. Epub 2022 Nov 23. PubMed 36416724.
Backbone
  Vector backbone: pPAmCherry-N1
  Vector type: Mammalian Expression
Growth in bacteria
  Bacterial resistance: Kanamycin, 50 μg/mL
  Growth temperature: 37°C
  Growth strain: DH5alpha
  Copy number: High Copy
Gene/Insert
  Gene/Insert name: Mus musculus Tub (243-505): PAmCherry1
  Species: M. musculus (mouse)
  Entrez Gene: Tub (a.k.a. rd5, tub)
  Cloning method: Gibson Cloning
Terms and licenses: Academic/Nonprofit Terms; Industry Terms: Not Available to Industry
How to cite: PAmCherry1-N1-Tubbyc was a gift from Gerry Hammond (Addgene plasmid # 202677 ; http://n2t.net/addgene:202677 ; RRID:Addgene_202677)
