[The description below was written by a language model from this plasmid's Addgene catalogue record and pLannotate feature annotations shown in this document.]
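Description:
PAmCherry1-N1-Tubbyc is a mammalian expression plasmid built on the pPAmCherry-N1 backbone, an N1-style vector in which the gene of interest sits upstream of the fluorescent protein. It is propagated in E. coli as a high-copy plasmid through a ColE1/pUC-type origin and selected with kanamycin. A single NeoR/KanR (Tn5 aminoglycoside phosphotransferase) gene serves both hosts. A bacterial bla-type promoter drives it for kanamycin resistance, and the SV40 enhancer/early promoter with an HSV TK polyadenylation signal allows G418 selection in mammalian cells. An f1 origin is also present. The short annotated fragments of ble, bGH poly(A) and SV40 large T antigen appear to be backbone remnants or partial matches rather than functional elements.

The payload is driven by the human CMV immediate-early enhancer and promoter and terminated by the SV40 polyadenylation signal. It encodes residues 243–505 of mouse Tub, the C-terminal "Tubby" domain, assembled by Gibson cloning between residual multiple cloning site sequences and followed by PAmCherry1, which forms a C-terminal fusion. The Tubby C-terminal domain binds membranes containing phosphatidylinositol 4,5-bisphosphate, so the fusion acts as a genetically encoded PI(4,5)P2 biosensor. PAmCherry1 is a monomeric, mammalian codon-optimized DsRed derivative that stays dark until photoactivated. This allows sparse subsets of probe molecules to be switched on, as in single-molecule tracking or localization-based imaging. The record describes the construct as a photoactivatable lipid biosensor, and the associated work concerns PI(4,5)P2 diffusion in the plasma membrane.
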