Features (pLannotate 1.2.2; 16 found; start..end, strand, type, name):
     61..364     +  enhancer       CMV enhancer: human cytomegalovirus immediate early enhancer
    365..568     +  promoter       CMV promoter: human cytomegalovirus (CMV) immediate early promoter
    591..620     +  misc_feature   MCS (fragment): multiple cloning site
    624..1412    +  CDS            Tub (fragment): TUB_MOUSE - Also known as Rd5. Experimental evidence at protein level: Swiss-Prot protein existence level 1. Functions in signal transduction from heterotrimeric G protein-coupled receptors. Binds to membranes containing phosphatidylinositol 4,5-bisphosphate. Can bind DNA (in vitro). May contribute to the regulation of transcription in the nucleus. Could be involved in the hypothalamic regulation of body weight. Contribute to stimulation of phagocytosis of apoptotic retinal pigment epithelium (RPE) cells and macrophages (By similarity). From Mus musculus (Mouse).
   1412..1441    +  misc_feature   MCS (fragment): multiple cloning site
   1449..2159    +  CDS            PAmCherry1: photoactivatable monomeric derivative of DsRed fluorescent protein (Subach et al., 2009) mammalian codon-optimized
   2175..2258    +  CDS            large T antigen (fragment): large T antigen from SV40 (simian virus 40)
   2281..2402    +  polyA_signal   SV40 poly(A) signal: SV40 polyadenylation signal
   2436..2864    -  rep_origin     f1 ori (sequence partly withheld): f1 bacteriophage origin of replication; arrow indicates direction of (+) strand synthesis
   2891..2995    +  promoter       AmpR promoter: bla
   2997..3354    +  promoter       SV40 promoter: SV40 enhancer and early promoter
   3389..4183    +  CDS            NeoR/KanR: aminoglycoside phosphotransferase from Tn5; aph(3')-II (or nptII); confers resistance to neomycin, kanamycin, and G418 (Geneticin®)
   4204..4356    +  CDS            ble (fragment): BLE_KLEPN - Experimental evidence at protein level: Swiss-Prot protein existence level 1. Binding protein with a strong affinity to the bleomycin family of antibiotics. Binds to CL990; an antimitotic-antibiotic compound. From Klebsiella pneumoniae.
   4415..4462    +  polyA_signal   HSV TK poly(A) signal: herpes simplex virus thymidine kinase polyadenylation signal (Cole and Stacy, 1985)
   4553..4569    -  polyA_signal   bGH poly(A) signal (fragment): bovine growth hormone polyadenylation signal
   4791..5379    +  rep_origin     ori: high-copy-number ColE1/pMB1/pBR322/pUC origin of replication
>Addgene plasmid #202677 | PAmCherry1-N1-Tubbyc | addgene full sequence | sequence record 399535 | Addgene NGS Result
TAGTTATTAATAGTAATCAATTACGGGGTCATTAGTTCATAGCCCATATATGGAGTTCCGCGTTACATAA
CTTACGGTAAATGGCCCGCCTGGCTGACCGCCCAACGACCCCCGCCCATTGACGTCAATAATGACGTATG
TTCCCATAGTAACGCCAATAGGGACTTTCCATTGACGTCAATGGGTGGAGTATTTACGGTAAACTGCCCA
CTTGGCAGTACATCAAGTGTATCATATGCCAAGTACGCCCCCTATTGACGTCAATGACGGTAAATGGCCC
GCCTGGCATTATGCCCAGTACATGACCTTATGGGACTTTCCTACTTGGCAGTACATCTACGTATTAGTCA
TCGCTATTACCATGGTGATGCGGTTTTGGCAGTACATCAATGGGCGTGGATAGCGGTTTGACTCACGGGG
ATTTCCAAGTCTCCACCCCATTGACGTCAATGGGAGTTTGTTTTGGCACCAAAATCAACGGGACTTTCCA
AAATGTCGTAACAACTCCGCCCCATTGACGCAAATGGGCGGTAGGCGTGTACGGTGGGAGGTCTATATAA
GCAGAGCTGGTTTAGTGAACCGTCAGATCCGCTAGCGCTACCGGACTCAGATCTCGAGCTATGGTGGATA
TTGAGGTCCAGGATCTAGAGGAGTTTGCACTGAGGCCAGCCCCACAAGGGATCACCATCAAATGCCGCAT
CACTCGGGACAAGAAGGGGATGGACCGCGGCATGTACCCCACCTACTTTCTGCACCTAGACCGTGAGGAT
GGCAAGAAGGTGTTCCTCCTGGCGGGCAGGAAGAGAAAGAAGAGTAAAACTTCCAATTACCTCATCTCTG
TGGACCCAACAGACTTGTCTCGGGGAGGCGATAGCTATATCGGGAAATTGCGATCCAACCTGATGGGCAC
CAAGTTCACCGTTTATGACAATGGCGTCAACCCTCAGAAGGCATCCTCTTCCACGCTGGAAAGCGGAACC
TTGCGCCAGGAGCTGGCAGCGGTGTGCTATGAGACAAATGTCCTAGGCTTCAAGGGACCTCGGAAGATGA
GTGTGATCGTCCCAGGCATGAACATGGTTCATGAGAGAGTCTGTATCCGCCCCCGCAATGAACATGAGAC
CCTGTTAGCACGCTGGCAGAACAAGAACACGGAGAGCATCATTGAGCTGCAGAACAAGACGCCAGTCTGG
AATGATGACACACAGTCCTATGTACTTAACTTCCACGGCCGTGTCACACAGGCTTCTGTGAAGAACTTCC
AGATCATCCACGGCAATGACCCGGACTACATCGTCATGCAGTTTGGCCGGGTAGCAGAAGATGTGTTCAC
CATGGATTACAACTACCCACTGTGTGCACTGCAGGCCTTTGCCATTGCTCTGTCCAGCTTTGACAGCAAG
CTGGCCTGCGAGACGGTACCGCGGGCCCGGGATCCACCGGTCGCCACCATGGTGAGCAAGGGCGAGGAGG
ATAACATGGCCATCATTAAGGAGTTCATGCGCTTCAAGGTGCACATGGAGGGGTCCGTGAACGGCCACGT
GTTCGAGATCGAGGGCGAGGGCGAGGGCCGCCCCTACGAGGGCACCCAGACCGCCAAGCTGAAGGTGACC
AAGGGCGGCCCCCTGCCCTTCACCTGGGACATCCTGAGCCCTCAGTTCATGTACGGCTCCAATGCCTACG
TGAAGCACCCCGCCGACATCCCCGACTACTTTAAGCTGTCCTTCCCCGAGGGCTTCAAGTGGGAGCGCGT
GATGAAATTCGAGGACGGCGGCGTGGTGACCGTGACCCAGGACTCCTCCCTGCAGGACGGCGAGTTCATC
TACAAGGTGAAGCTGCGCGGCACCAACTTCCCCTCCGACGGCCCCGTGATGCAGAAGAAGACCATGGGCT
GGGAGGCCCTCTCCGAGCGGATGTACCCCGAGGACGGCGCCCTGAAGGGCGAGGTCAAGCCCAGAGTGAA
GCTGAAGGACGGCGGCCACTACGACGCTGAGGTCAAGACCACCTACAAGGCCAAGAAGCCCGTGCAGCTG
CCCGGCGCCTACAACGTCAACCGCAAGCTGGACATCACCAGCCACAACGAGGACTACACCATCGTGGAGC
AGTACGAGAGAGCCGAGGGCCGCCACTCCACCGGCGGCATGGACGAGCTGTACAAGTAAGCGGCCGCGAC
TCTAGATCATAATCAGCCATACCACATTTGTAGAGGTTTTACTTGCTTTAAAAAACCTCCCACACCTCCC
CCTGAACCTGAAACATAAAATGAATGCAATTGTTGTTGTTAACTTGTTTATTGCAGCTTATAATGGTTAC
AAATAAAGCAATAGCATCACAAATTTCACAAATAAAGCATTTTTTTCACTGCATTCTAGTTGTGGTTTGT
CCAAACTCATCAATGTATCTTAAGGCGTAAATTGTAAGCGTTAATATTTTGTTAAAATTCGCGTTAAATT
TTTGTTAAATCAGCTCATTTTTTAACCAATAGGCCGAAATCGGCAAAATCCCTTATAAATCAAAAGAATA
GACCGAGATAGGGT
[37 nt withheld, positions 2535-2571]
AAAGAACGTGGACTCCAACGTCAAAGG
[49 nt withheld, positions 2599-2647]
T
[91 nt withheld, positions 2649-2739]
G
[124 nt withheld, positions 2741-2864]
CAGGTGGCACTTTTCGGGGAAATGTGCGCGGAACCCCTATTTGTTTATTTTTCTAAATACATTCAAATAT
GTATCCGCTCATGAGACAATAACCCTGATAAATGCTTCAATAATATTGAAAAAGGAAGAGTCCTGAGGCG
GAAAGAACCAGCTGTGGAATGTGTGTCAGTTAGGGTGTGGAAAGTCCCCAGGCTCCCCAGCAGGCAGAAG
TATGCAAAGCATGCATCTCAATTAGTCAGCAACCAGGTGTGGAAAGTCCCCAGGCTCCCCAGCAGGCAGA
AGTATGCAAAGCATGCATCTCAATTAGTCAGCAACCATAGTCCCGCCCCTAACTCCGCCCATCCCGCCCC
TAACTCCGCCCAGTTCCGCCCATTCTCCGCCCCATGGCTGACTAATTTTTTTTATTTATGCAGAGGCCGA
GGCCGCCTCGGCCTCTGAGCTATTCCAGAAGTAGTGAGGAGGCTTTTTTGGAGGCCTAGGCTTTTGCAAA
GATCGATCAAGAGACAGGATGAGGATCGTTTCGCATGATTGAACAAGATGGATTGCACGCAGGTTCTCCG
GCCGCTTGGGTGGAGAGGCTATTCGGCTATGACTGGGCACAACAGACAATCGGCTGCTCTGATGCCGCCG
TGTTCCGGCTGTCAGCGCAGGGGCGCCCGGTTCTTTTTGTCAAGACCGACCTGTCCGGTGCCCTGAATGA
ACTGCAAGACGAGGCAGCGCGGCTATCGTGGCTGGCCACGACGGGCGTTCCTTGCGCAGCTGTGCTCGAC
GTTGTCACTGAAGCGGGAAGGGACTGGCTGCTATTGGGCGAAGTGCCGGGGCAGGATCTCCTGTCATCTC
ACCTTGCTCCTGCCGAGAAAGTATCCATCATGGCTGATGCAATGCGGCGGCTGCATACGCTTGATCCGGC
TACCTGCCCATTCGACCACCAAGCGAAACATCGCATCGAGCGAGCACGTACTCGGATGGAAGCCGGTCTT
GTCGATCAGGATGATCTGGACGAAGAGCATCAGGGGCTCGCGCCAGCCGAACTGTTCGCCAGGCTCAAGG
CGAGCATGCCCGACGGCGAGGATCTCGTCGTGACCCATGGCGATGCCTGCTTGCCGAATATCATGGTGGA
AAATGGCCGCTTTTCTGGATTCATCGACTGTGGCCGGCTGGGTGTGGCGGACCGCTATCAGGACATAGCG
TTGGCTACCCGTGATATTGCTGAAGAGCTTGGCGGCGAATGGGCTGACCGCTTCCTCGTGCTTTACGGTA
TCGCCGCTCCCGATTCGCAGCGCATCGCCTTCTATCGCCTTCTTGACGAGTTCTTCTGAGCGGGACTCTG
GGGTTCGAAATGACCGACCAAGCGACGCCCAACCTGCCATCACGAGATTTCGATTCCACCGCCGCCTTCT
ATGAAAGGTTGGGCTTCGGAATCGTTTTCCGGGACGCCGGCTGGATGATCCTCCAGCGCGGGGATCTCAT
GCTGGAGTTCTTCGCCCACCCTAGGGGGAGGCTAACTGAAACACGGAAGGAGACAATACCGGAAGGAACC
CGCGCTATGACGGCAATAAAAAGACAGAATAAAACGCACGGTGTTGGGTCGTTTGTTCATAAACGCGGGG
TTCGGTCCCAGGGCTGGCACTCTGTCGATACCCCACCGAGACCCCATTGGGGCCAATACGCCCGCGTTTC
TTCCTTTTCCCCACCCCACCCCCCAAGTTCGGGTGAAGGCCCAGGGCTCGCAGCCAACGTCGGGGCGGCA
GGCCCTGCCATAGCCTCAGGTTACTCATATATACTTTAGATTGATTTAAAACTTCATTTTTAATTTAAAA
GGATCTAGGTGAAGATCCTTTTTGATAATCTCATGACCAAAATCCCTTAACGTGAGTTTTCGTTCCACTG
AGCGTCAGACCCCGTAGAAAAGATCAAAGGATCTTCTTGAGATCCTTTTTTTCTGCGCGTAATCTGCTGC
TTGCAAACAAAAAAACCACCGCTACCAGCGGTGGTTTGTTTGCCGGATCAAGAGCTACCAACTCTTTTTC
CGAAGGTAACTGGCTTCAGCAGAGCGCAGATACCAAATACTGTTCTTCTAGTGTAGCCGTAGTTAGGCCA
CCACTTCAAGAACTCTGTAGCACCGCCTACATACCTCGCTCTGCTAATCCTGTTACCAGTGGCTGCTGCC
AGTGGCGATAAGTCGTGTCTTACCGGGTTGGACTCAAGACGATAGTTACCGGATAAGGCGCAGCGGTCGG
GCTGAACGGGGGGTTCGTGCACACAGCCCAGCTTGGAGCGAACGACCTACACCGAACTGAGATACCTACA
GCGTGAGCTATGAGAAAGCGCCACGCTTCCCGAAGGGAGAAAGGCGGACAGGTATCCGGTAAGCGGCAGG
GTCGGAACAGGAGAGCGCACGAGGGAGCTTCCAGGGGGAAACGCCTGGTATCTTTATAGTCCTGTCGGGT
TTCGCCACCTCTGACTTGAGCGTCGATTTTTGTGATGCTCGTCAGGGGGGCGGAGCCTATGGAAAAACGC
CAGCAACGCGGCCTTTTTACGGTTCCTGGCCTTTTGCTGGCCTTTTGCTCACATGTTCTTTCCTGCGTTA
TCCCCTGATTCTGTGGATAACCGTATTACCGCCATGCAT
